>Addgene plasmid #209564 | pEGFP-C1-deltaExon16-17 | addgene full sequence | sequence record 424734 | Addgene NGS Result
TAGTTATTAATAGTAATCAATTACGGGGTCATTAGTTCATAGCCCATATATGGAGTTCCGCGTTACATAA
CTTACGGTAAATGGCCCGCCTGGCTGACCGCCCAACGACCCCCGCCCATTGACGTCAATAATGACGTATG
TTCCCATAGTAACGCCAATAGGGACTTTCCATTGACGTCAATGGGTGGAGTATTTACGGTAAACTGCCCA
CTTGGCAGTACATCAAGTGTATCATATGCCAAGTACGCCCCCTATTGACGTCAATGACGGTAAATGGCCC
GCCTGGCATTATGCCCAGTACATGACCTTATGGGACTTTCCTACTTGGCAGTACATCTACGTATTAGTCA
TCGCTATTACCATGGTGATGCGGTTTTGGCAGTACATCAATGGGCGTGGATAGCGGTTTGACTCACGGGG
ATTTCCAAGTCTCCACCCCATTGACGTCAATGGGAGTTTGTTTTGGCACCAAAATCAACGGGACTTTCCA
AAATGTCGTAACAACTCCGCCCCATTGACGCAAATGGGCGGTAGGCGTGTACGGTGGGAGGTCTATATAA
GCAGAGCTGGTTTAGTGAACCGTCAGATCCGCTAGCGCTACCGGTCGCCACCATGGTGAGCAAGGGCGAG
GAGCTGTTCACCGGGGTGGTGCCCATCCTGGTCGAGCTGGACGGCGACGTAAACGGCCACAAGTTCAGCG
TGTCCGGCGAGGGCGAGGGCGATGCCACCTACGGCAAGCTGACCCTGAAGTTCATCTGCACCACCGGCAA
GCTGCCCGTGCCCTGGCCCACCCTCGTGACCACCCTGACCTACGGCGTGCAGTGCTTCAGCCGCTACCCC
GACCACATGAAGCAGCACGACTTCTTCAAGTCCGCCATGCCCGAAGGCTACGTCCAGGAGCGCACCATCT
TCTTCAAGGACGACGGCAACTACAAGACCCGCGCCGAGGTGAAGTTCGAGGGCGACACCCTGGTGAACCG
CATCGAGCTGAAGGGCATCGACTTCAAGGAGGACGGCAACATCCTGGGGCACAAGCTGGAGTACAACTAC
AACAGCCACAACGTCTATATCATGGCCGACAAGCAGAAGAACGGCATCAAGGTGAACTTCAAGATCCGCC
ACAACATCGAGGACGGCAGCGTGCAGCTCGCCGACCACTACCAGCAGAACACCCCCATCGGCGACGGCCC
CGTGCTGCTGCCCGACAACCACTACCTGAGCACCCAGTCCGCCCTGAGCAAAGACCCCAACGAGAAGCGC
GATCACATGGTCCTGCTGGAGTTCGTGACCGCCGCCGGGATCACTCTCGGCATGGACGAGCTGTACAAGT
CCGGACTCAGATCTCGAGCTAACAGCTCGGACGAGGAGAAGCAGCTGCAGCTCATCACCAGCTTGAAGGA
GCAAGCCATTGGCGAATATGAAGACCTTCGAGCAGAGAACCAGAAAACAAAGGAGAAGTGTGACAAAATT
AGGCAAGAACGAGATGAAGCTGTTAAAAAACTGGAAGAGTTTCAGAAAATTTCACATATGGTTATAGAGG
AGGTGAATTTCATGCAGAACCATCTTGAAATAGAGAAGACATGTCGAGAGAGCGCTGAAGCCTTGGCGAC
AAAGCTAAATAAAGAAAATAAAACACTGAAAAGAATCAGCATGCTATACATGGCCAAACTGGGGCCAGAC
GTAATTACAGAGGAGATAAACATTGATGATGATGACCCAGCCACCGACACAGATGCTGCGGCTGAGACCT
GTGTGTCTGTTCAGTGTCAGAAGCAAATCAAAGAACTTCGAGATCAAATTGTGTCTGTTCAGGAAGAAAA
GAAGGTGTTAGCCATCGAGCTGGAAAACCTCAAGAGCAAACTCGGGGAGGTGATGGAGGAGGTAAATAAA
GTTAAGCAAGAAAAAGCTGTTTTAAATTCAGAAGTCCTTGAGCAGAGGAAAGTCTTAGAAAAATGCAACA
GAGTGTCCATGTTGGCTGTTGAAGAGTATGAGGAACTGCAAGTGAACCTGGAACTGGAGAAGGACCTTCG
CAAGAAAGCAGAGTCTTTTGCACAAGAGATGTTCATTGAACAAAACAAACTGAAGAGACAAAGCCACCTT
CTGCTGCAGAGCTCCCTTCCTGACCAGCAGCTTTTGAAAGCTTTAGACGAAAACGCAAAACTTATCCAGC
AGCTTGAAGAAGAGAGGATCCAGCATCAGAAAAAGGTCAAAGAGCTGGAGGAGCGGCTGGAGAATGAAGC
ACTTCACAAAGAGATCCATAACCTCAGACAACAGCTGGAGCTTCTGGAAGACGACAAGAGGGAGCTAGAG
CAGAAATACCAGAGCTCGGAGGAGAAGGCCCGGAACCTGAAGCATTCAGTGGATGAACTTCAGAAGCGAG
TGAACCAGTCTGAGAATTCGGTACCTCCCCCGCCTCCTCCTCCTCCACCTCTCCCCCCTCCACCTCCCAA
TCCAATCCGGTCCCTCATGTCTATGATCCGGAAGCGATCTCACCCCAGTGGCAATAGTGCTAAGAAAGAA
AAGACAACTCAGCCAGAGACAGCTGAGGAAGTCACAGACCTGAAGAGGCAAGCAGTGGAAGAGATGATGG
ACAGAATTAAGAAGGGAGTTCATCTTAGACCGGTTAACCAGACAGCCAGACCCAAGGCAAAGCCAGACTC
TCTCAAGGGCTCAGAAAGTGCGGTGGATGAGCTGAAGGGAATCCTGGGGACACTTAACAAATCCACTAGT
TCGAGAAGCTTAAAATCCCTTGGCCCTGAGAACAGTGAAACTGAGTTAGAGAGGATTTTACGTCGCAGAA
AGCTGACGGCAGAAGCAGATAGCAGTTAACCTACCGGGATATTAGCCACCTCAGAGTCCAAGTCCATGCC
AGTGTTGGGTTCTGTATCCAGTGTAACAAAATCAGCCTTGAACAAGAAAACTCTGGAGGCAGAATTCAAC
AACCCGTGTCCCCTAACACCTGAGCCAGGTGAAGGGCCCCGTAAATTGGAAGGATGCACGAATCCCAAGG
TTACCTTTCAGCCTCCCAGTAAAGGTGGATACAGGAGAAAATGTGTGGGCAGTGAAAACCAAGCTGAGCC
AGTTGTAGTATTAGATCCTGTTTCCACACACGAACCCCAAACCAAAGACCAGGCTGCTGAAAAAGACCCA
ACTCAATTCGAGGAGGAGGGAGGTGAAACCCAACCAGAATACAAAGAAGACAGCGGTGGGAAAACAGGAG
AGACGGACAGTTCCAACTGCTGACCCGGGATCCACCGGATCTAGATAACTGATCATAATCAGCCATACCA
CATTTGTAGAGGTTTTACTTGCTTTAAAAAACCTCCCACACCTCCCCCTGAACCTGAAACATAAAATGAA
TGCAATTGTTGTTGTTAACTTGTTTATTGCAGCTTATAATGGTTACAAATAAAGCAATAGCATCACAAAT
TTCACAAATAAAGCATTTTTTTCACTGCATTCTAGTTGTGGTTTGTCCAAACTCATCAATGTATCTTAAC
GCGTAAATTGTAAGCGTTAATATTTTGTTAAAATTCGCGTTAAATTTTTGTTAAATCAGCTCATTTTTTA
ACCAATAGGCCGAAATCGGCAAAATCCCTTATAAATCAAAAGAATAGACCGAGATAGGGT
[37 nt withheld, positions 3631-3667]
AAAGAACGTGGACTCCAACGTCAAAGG
[49 nt withheld, positions 3695-3743]
T
[91 nt withheld, positions 3745-3835]
G
[124 nt withheld, positions 3837-3960]
CAGGTGGCACTTTTCGGGGAAATGTGCGCGGAACCCCTATTTGTTTATTTTTCTAAATACATTCAAATAT
GTATCCGCTCATGAGACAATAACCCTGATAAATGCTTCAATAATATTGAAAAAGGAAGAGTCCTGAGGCG
GAAAGAACCAGCTGTGGAATGTGTGTCAGTTAGGGTGTGGAAAGTCCCCAGGCTCCCCAGCAGGCAGAAG
TATGCAAAGCATGCATCTCAATTAGTCAGCAACCAGGTGTGGAAAGTCCCCAGGCTCCCCAGCAGGCAGA
AGTATGCAAAGCATGCATCTCAATTAGTCAGCAACCATAGTCCCGCCCCTAACTCCGCCCATCCCGCCCC
TAACTCCGCCCAGTTCCGCCCATTCTCCGCCCCATGGCTGACTAATTTTTTTTATTTATGCAGAGGCCGA
GGCCGCCTCGGCCTCTGAGCTATTCCAGAAGTAGTGAGGAGGCTTTTTTGGAGGCCTAGGCTTTTGCAAA
GATCGATCAAGAGACAGGATGAGGATCGTTTCGCATGATTGAACAAGATGGATTGCACGCAGGTTCTCCG
GCCGCTTGGGTGGAGAGGCTATTCGGCTATGACTGGGCACAACAGACAATCGGCTGCTCTGATGCCGCCG
TGTTCCGGCTGTCAGCGCAGGGGCGCCCGGTTCTTTTTGTCAAGACCGACCTGTCCGGTGCCCTGAATGA
ACTGCAAGACGAGGCAGCGCGGCTATCGTGGCTGGCCACGACGGGCGTTCCTTGCGCAGCTGTGCTCGAC
GTTGTCACTGAAGCGGGAAGGGACTGGCTGCTATTGGGCGAAGTGCCGGGGCAGGATCTCCTGTCATCTC
ACCTTGCTCCTGCCGAGAAAGTATCCATCATGGCTGATGCAATGCGGCGGCTGCATACGCTTGATCCGGC
TACCTGCCCATTCGACCACCAAGCGAAACATCGCATCGAGCGAGCACGTACTCGGATGGAAGCCGGTCTT
GTCGATCAGGATGATCTGGACGAAGAGCATCAGGGGCTCGCGCCAGCCGAACTGTTCGCCAGGCTCAAGG
CGAGCATGCCCGACGGCGAGGATCTCGTCGTGACCCATGGCGATGCCTGCTTGCCGAATATCATGGTGGA
AAATGGCCGCTTTTCTGGATTCATCGACTGTGGCCGGCTGGGTGTGGCGGACCGCTATCAGGACATAGCG
TTGGCTACCCGTGATATTGCTGAAGAGCTTGGCGGCGAATGGGCTGACCGCTTCCTCGTGCTTTACGGTA
TCGCCGCTCCCGATTCGCAGCGCATCGCCTTCTATCGCCTTCTTGACGAGTTCTTCTGAGCGGGACTCTG
GGGTTCGAAATGACCGACCAAGCGACGCCCAACCTGCCATCACGAGATTTCGATTCCACCGCCGCCTTCT
ATGAAAGGTTGGGCTTCGGAATCGTTTTCCGGGACGCCGGCTGGATGATCCTCCAGCGCGGGGATCTCAT
GCTGGAGTTCTTCGCCCACCCTAGGGGGAGGCTAACTGAAACACGGAAGGAGACAATACCGGAAGGAACC
CGCGCTATGACGGCAATAAAAAGACAGAATAAAACGCACGGTGTTGGGTCGTTTGTTCATAAACGCGGGG
TTCGGTCCCAGGGCTGGCACTCTGTCGATACCCCACCGAGACCCCATTGGGGCCAATACGCCCGCGTTTC
TTCCTTTTCCCCACCCCACCCCCCAAGTTCGGGTGAAGGCCCAGGGCTCGCAGCCAACGTCGGGGCGGCA
GGCCCTGCCATAGCCTCAGGTTACTCATATATACTTTAGATTGATTTAAAACTTCATTTTTAATTTAAAA
GGATCTAGGTGAAGATCCTTTTTGATAATCTCATGACCAAAATCCCTTAACGTGAGTTTTCGTTCCACTG
AGCGTCAGACCCCGTAGAAAAGATCAAAGGATCTTCTTGAGATCCTTTTTTTCTGCGCGTAATCTGCTGC
TTGCAAACAAAAAAACCACCGCTACCAGCGGTGGTTTGTTTGCCGGATCAAGAGCTACCAACTCTTTTTC
CGAAGGTAACTGGCTTCAGCAGAGCGCAGATACCAAATACTGTTCTTCTAGTGTAGCCGTAGTTAGGCCA
CCACTTCAAGAACTCTGTAGCACCGCCTACATACCTCGCTCTGCTAATCCTGTTACCAGTGGCTGCTGCC
AGTGGCGATAAGTCGTGTCTTACCGGGTTGGACTCAAGACGATAGTTACCGGATAAGGCGCAGCGGTCGG
GCTGAACGGGGGGTTCGTGCACACAGCCCAGCTTGGAGCGAACGACCTACACCGAACTGAGATACCTACA
GCGTGAGCTATGAGAAAGCGCCACGCTTCCCGAAGGGAGAAAGGCGGACAGGTATCCGGTAAGCGGCAGG
GTCGGAACAGGAGAGCGCACGAGGGAGCTTCCAGGGGGAAACGCCTGGTATCTTTATAGTCCTGTCGGGT
TTCGCCACCTCTGACTTGAGCGTCGATTTTTGTGATGCTCGTCAGGGGGGCGGAGCCTATGGAAAAACGC
CAGCAACGCGGCCTTTTTACGGTTCCTGGCCTTTTGCTGGCCTTTTGCTCACATGTTCTTTCCTGCGTTA
TCCCCTGATTCTGTGGATAACCGTATTACCGCCATGCAT
Features (pLannotate 1.2.2; 15 found; start..end, strand, type, name):
     61..364     +  enhancer       CMV enhancer: human cytomegalovirus immediate early enhancer
    365..568     +  promoter       CMV promoter: human cytomegalovirus (CMV) immediate early promoter
    613..1329    +  CDS            EGFP: EGFP is a basic (constitutively fluorescent) green fluorescent protein published in 1996, derived from Aequorea victoria. It is reported to be a rapidly-maturing weak dimer with moderate acid sensitivity.
   1330..1350    +  misc_feature   MCS (fragment): multiple cloning site
   1351..3240    +  CDS            Shtn1: SHOT1_MOUSE - Also known as Kiaa1598. Experimental evidence at protein level: Swiss-Prot protein existence level 1. Involved in the generation of internal asymmetric signals required for neuronal polarization and neurite outgrowth (PubMed:23864681). Mediates netrin-1-induced F-actin-substrate coupling or 'clutch engagement' within the axon growth cone through activation of CDC42, RAC1 and PAK1-dependent signaling pathway, thereby converting the F-actin retrograde flow into traction forces, concomitantly with filopodium extension and axon outgrowth. Plays a role in cytoskeletal organization by
   3270..3354    +  CDS            large T antigen (fragment): large T antigen from SV40 (simian virus 40)
   3377..3498    +  polyA_signal   SV40 poly(A) signal: SV40 polyadenylation signal
   3532..3960    -  rep_origin     f1 ori (sequence partly withheld): f1 bacteriophage origin of replication; arrow indicates direction of (+) strand synthesis
   3987..4091    +  promoter       AmpR promoter: bla
   4093..4450    +  promoter       SV40 promoter: SV40 enhancer and early promoter
   4485..5279    +  CDS            NeoR/KanR: aminoglycoside phosphotransferase from Tn5; aph(3')-II (or nptII); confers resistance to neomycin, kanamycin, and G418 (Geneticin®)
   5300..5452    +  CDS            ble (fragment): BLE_KLEPN - Experimental evidence at protein level: Swiss-Prot protein existence level 1. Binding protein with a strong affinity to the bleomycin family of antibiotics. Binds to CL990; an antimitotic-antibiotic compound. From Klebsiella pneumoniae.
   5511..5558    +  polyA_signal   HSV TK poly(A) signal: herpes simplex virus thymidine kinase polyadenylation signal (Cole and Stacy, 1985)
   5649..5665    -  polyA_signal   bGH poly(A) signal (fragment): bovine growth hormone polyadenylation signal
   5887..6475    +  rep_origin     ori: high-copy-number ColE1/pMB1/pBR322/pUC origin of replication
