[The description below was written by a language model from this plasmid's Addgene catalogue record and pLannotate feature annotations shown in this document.]
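Description:
pEGFP-C1-deltaExon16-17 is a mammalian expression plasmid built on the pEGFP-C1 backbone, about 6.6 kb according to the full sequence record. It is propagated in E. coli as a high-copy plasmid through a ColE1/pUC-type origin and selected with kanamycin. The single NeoR/KanR gene (Tn5 aminoglycoside phosphotransferase) sits behind tandem bacterial (bla-type) and SV40 early promoters and is terminated by the HSV TK polyadenylation signal, so the same marker can confer kanamycin resistance in bacteria and G418 resistance in transfected mammalian cells. An f1 origin is also present, allowing single-stranded DNA production. The short annotated fragments of ble, bGH poly(A) and SV40 large T antigen appear to be backbone remnants picked up by automated annotation rather than functional elements.

The expression cassette uses the human CMV immediate early enhancer and promoter to drive EGFP, followed by a short remnant of the multiple cloning site and then the mouse Shtn1 (Shootin1, also known as Kiaa1598) coding sequence, with the SV40 polyadenylation signal downstream. This arrangement is consistent with an N-terminal EGFP fusion to Shootin1, as is standard for C1-series vectors. The insert, introduced by ligation-independent cloning, is the long isoform of Shtn1 carrying a deletion of exons 16 and 17. Shootin1 is involved in neuronal polarization and in coupling F-actin retrograde flow to the substrate in axonal growth cones. The construct provides constitutive expression of a fluorescently trackable deletion variant in mammalian cells. Given that the associated work concerns neuron-specific alternative splicing in axonogenesis, it is presumably used to test what the exon 16–17 encoded region contributes to the long isoform's function or localization.
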