Addgene plasmid #209564: pEGFP-C1-deltaExon16-17
Purpose: Mammalian expression of Shtn1 long isoform with E16-17 deletion
Depositing lab: Sika Zheng. Depositing organization: University of California, Riverside. Publication: Axonogenesis Is Coordinated by Neuron-Specific Alternative Splicing Programming and Splicing Regulator PTBP2. Zhang M, Ergin V, Lin L, Stork C, Chen L, Zheng S. Neuron. 2019 Feb 20;101(4):690-706.e10. doi: 10.1016/j.neuron.2019.01.022. Epub 2019 Feb 4. PubMed 30733148.
Backbone
  Vector backbone: pEGFP-C1
  Vector type: Mammalian Expression
Growth in bacteria
  Bacterial resistance: Kanamycin, 50 μg/mL
  Growth temperature: 37°C
  Growth strain: DH5alpha
  Copy number: High Copy
Gene/Insert
  Gene/Insert name: Shtn1 long isoform with E16-17 deletion (alt name: Shootin1; mKIAA1598; 4930506M07Rik)
  Species: M. musculus (mouse)
  Mutation: Exon16 and 17 deletion
  Entrez Gene: 4930506M07Rik (a.k.a. KIAA1598, Kiaa1598, Shootin1, mKIAA1598)
  Cloning method: Ligation Independent Cloning
Terms and licenses: Academic/Nonprofit Terms; Industry Terms: Not Available to Industry
How to cite: pEGFP-C1-deltaExon16-17 was a gift from Sika Zheng (Addgene plasmid # 209564 ; http://n2t.net/addgene:209564 ; RRID:Addgene_209564)
